Addgene plasmid #78578: vGAT-pH pcaggs SE
Purpose: image recycling of VGAT in live neurons
Depositing lab: Susan Voglmaier. Depositing organization: University of California, San Francisco (UCSF). Publication: Sorting of the vesicular GABA transporter to functional vesicle pools by an atypical dileucine-like motif. Santos MS, Park CK, Foss SM, Li H, Voglmaier SM. J Neurosci. 2013 Jun 26;33(26):10634-46. doi: 10.1523/JNEUROSCI.0329-13.2013. PubMed 23804087.
Backbone
  Vector backbone: pCAGGS E/S
  Backbone size w/o insert (bp): 4790
  Total vector size (bp): 7691
  Modifications to backbone: SphI site in the MCS removed because it contains an ATG
  Vector type: Mammalian Expression
  Selectable markers: Gentamicin
Growth in bacteria
  Bacterial resistance: Ampicillin, 100 μg/mL
  Growth temperature: 37°C
  Growth strain: DH5alpha
  Copy number: High Copy
Gene/Insert
  Gene/Insert name: vGAT-pHluorin C-term (alt name: VGAT-pH)
  Species: R. norvegicus (rat)
  Insert size (bp): 3112
  GenBank ID: AF030253.1 AY533296.1
  Entrez Gene: Slc32a1 (a.k.a. Vgat, Viaat)
  Promoter: chicken actin
  Tag / fusion protein: superecliptic pHluorin (C terminal on insert)
  Cloning method: Restriction Enzyme; 5′ cloning site SacI (not destroyed); 3′ cloning site EcoRI (not destroyed)
  Sequencing primers: 5′ TAGCTCGAGGTACCGATATC; 3′ CCTGAGGAGTGAATTGAGCTC
Resource information
  A portion of this plasmid was derived from a plasmid made by: Original clone of rat VGAT was from Dr. Robert H. Edwards, University of California San Francisco
Terms and licenses: Academic/Nonprofit Terms; Industry Terms: Not Available to Industry
How to cite: vGAT-pH pcaggs SE was a gift from Susan Voglmaier (Addgene plasmid # 78578 ; http://n2t.net/addgene:78578 ; RRID:Addgene_78578)
