[The description below was written by a language model from this plasmid's Addgene catalogue record.]
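Description:
vGAT-pH pcaggs SE is a mammalian expression plasmid built on the pCAGGS E/S backbone, a variant in which the SphI site of the multiple cloning site was removed because it contains an ATG that could act as a spurious start codon. It is maintained as a high-copy plasmid in E. coli under ampicillin selection. The record also lists gentamicin as a selectable marker, but no feature table is provided, so the corresponding cassette, the origin of replication and the polyadenylation signal cannot be confirmed from the information given. The total size is recorded as about 7.7 kb. The stated backbone (about 4.8 kb) and insert (about 3.1 kb) sizes do not add up exactly to this figure.

The payload is the rat vesicular GABA transporter (Slc32a1, also known as VGAT or VIAAT) fused at its C terminus to superecliptic pHluorin. It was cloned between SacI and EcoRI sites, both of which are retained, and is expressed from the chicken actin promoter of the pCAGGS backbone. Superecliptic pHluorin is a pH-sensitive GFP variant whose fluorescence is quenched at acidic pH and rises sharply at neutral pH. When such a reporter faces the acidic interior of a synaptic vesicle, it is dim at rest. It brightens when the vesicle fuses with the plasma membrane and exposes it to the extracellular medium, then dims again after endocytosis and reacidification. The construct therefore gives an optical readout of exocytosis and retrieval of the transporter itself. Its stated purpose is to image VGAT recycling in live neurons, and the associated work addressed how sorting motifs direct VGAT to functional vesicle pools.
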