>Addgene plasmid #78578 | vGAT-pH pcaggs SE | depositor partial sequence | sequence record 147133 | cDNA rat VGAT-pHluorin plus 3' and 5' UTR
TGCGCGCTGGTGGTCTTCACGCTGCTCATGGCCATCTACGTGCCACACTTCGCGCTGCTCATGGGCCTCA
CGGGCAGCCTCACGGGAGCCGGCCTCTGCTTCCTGCTGCCCAGCCTCTTCCACTTGCGTCTTCTCTGGCG
CAAGCTGCTGTGGCACCAGGTCTTCTTCGATGTGGCCATCTTCGTCATCGGCGGCATCTGCAGCGTGTCC
GGCTTCGTGCATTCACTCGAGGGCCTCATCGAGGCCTACCGAACCAACGCAGAGGACACCGGTGGAAGTA
AAGGAGAAGAACTTTTCACTGGAGTTGTCCCAATTCTTGTTGAATTAGATGGTGATGTTAATGGGCACAA
ATTTTCTGTCAGTGGAGAGGGTGAAGGTGATGCAACATACGGAAAACTTACCCTTAAATTTATTTGCACT
ACTGGAAAACTACCTGTTCCTTGGCCAACACTTGTCACTACTTTAACTTATGGTGTTCAATGCTTTTCAA
GATACCCAGATCATATGAAACGGCATGACTTTTTCAAGAGTGCCATGCCCGAAGGTTATGTACAGGAAAG
AACTATATTTTTCAAAGATGACGGGAACTACAAGACACGTGCTGAAGTCAAGTTTGAAGGTGATACCCTT
GTTAATAGAATCGAGTTAAAAGGTATTGATTTTAAAGAAGATGGAAACATTCTTGGACACAAATTGGAAT
ACAACTATAACGATCACCAGGTGTACATCATGGCAGACAAACAAAAGAATGGAATCAAAGCTAACTTCAA
AATTAGACACAACATTGAAGATGGAGGCGTTCAACTAGCAGACCATTATCAACAAAATACTCCAATTGGC
GATGGGCCCGTCCTTTTACCAGACAACCATTACCTGTTTACAACTTCTACTCTTTCGAAAGATCCCAACG
AAAAGAGAGACCACATGGTCCTTCTTGAGTTTGTAACAGCTGCTGGGATTACACATGGCATGGATGAACT
ATACAAATAA
