>Addgene plasmid #78578 | vGAT-pH pcaggs SE | addgene partial sequence | sequence record 151252 | pAE03_1 5'-GTTACAAACTCAAGAAGGACC-3'
TGGGATCTTTCGAAAGAGTAGAAGTTGTAAACAGGTAATGGTTGTCTGGTAAAAGGACGGGCCCATCGCC
AATTGGAGTATTTTGTTGATAATGGTCTGCTAGTTGAACGCCTCCATCTTCAATGTTGTGTCTAATTTTG
AAGTTAGCTTTGATTCCATTCTTTTGTTTGTCTGCCATGATGTACACCTGGTGATCGTTATAGTTGTATT
CCAATTTGTGTCCAAGAATGTTTCCATCTTCTTTAAAATCAATACCTTTTAACTCGATTCTATTAACAAG
GGTATCACCTTCAAACTTGACTTCAGCACGTGTCTTGTAGTTCCCGTCATCTTTGAAAAATATAGTTCTT
TCCTGTACATAACCTTCGGGCATGGCACTCTTGAAAAAGTCATGCCGTTTCATATGATCTGGGTATCTTG
AAAAGCATTGAACACCATAAGTTAAAGTAGTGACAAGTGTTGGCCAAGGAACAGGTAGTTTTCCAGTAGT
GCAAATAAATTTAAGGGTAAGTTTTCCGTATGTTGCATCACCTTCACCCTCTCCACTGACAGAAAATTTG
TGCCCATTAACATCACCATCTAATTCAACAAGAATTGGGACAACTCCAGTGAAAAGTTCTTCTCCTTTAC
TTCCACCGGTGTCCTCTGCGTTGGTTCGGTAGGCCTCGATGAGGCCCTCGAGTGAATGCACGAAGCCGGA
CACGCTGCAGATGCCGCCGATGACGAAGATGGCCACATCGAAGAAGACCTGGTGCCACAGCAGCTTGCGC
CAGAGAAGACGCAAGTGGAAGAGGCTGGGCAGCAGGAAGCAGAGGCCGGCTCCCGTGAGGCTGCCCGTGA
GGCCCATGAGCAGCGCGAAGTGTGGCACGTAGATGGCCATGAGCAGCGTGAAGACCACCAGCGCGCA
