>Addgene plasmid #78578 | vGAT-pH pcaggs SE | addgene partial sequence | sequence record 152451 | pCAGGS5 5'-ggttcggcttctggcgtgtgacc-3'
ATGTTCATGCCTTCTTCTTTTTCCTACAGCTCCTGGGCAACGTGCTGGTTATTGTGCTGTCTCATCATTT
TGGCAAAGAATTGAGCTCGATAGCTTGGTACCGAGCTCGGATCAGCGGAGATAGCGGCCCTTGCTGCCTT
GACGCGCGCCCGCCGCGTCCCCAGACCCTTCTGTCCTTTTCTCCCGCCCCGCCGCCGCCATGGCCACCCT
GCTCCGCAGCAAGCTGACCAACGTGGCCACCTCTGTGTCCAACAAGTCCCAGGCCAAGGTGAGCGGCATG
TTCGCCAGGATGGGGTTTCAGGCGGCCACGGATGAGGAGGCGGTGGGCTTCGCGCACTGCGACGATCTCG
ACTTTGAGCACCGCCAGGGCCTGCAGATGGACATCCTGAAATCGGAAGGCGAGCCCTGCGGGGACGAGGG
CGCAGAACCTCCCGTCGAGGGAGACATTCATTATCAGCGCGGCGGCGCTCCCCTGCCACCCTCGGGCTCC
AAGGACCAGGCCGTGGGAGCTGGTGGGGAGTTCGGGGGTCACGACAAACCCAAGATCACGGCGTGGGAAG
CGGGCTGGAACGTGACAAACGCCATTCAGGGCATGTTCGTGCTGGGTCTACCCTACGCCATCCTCCACGG
CGGCTACCTGGGGTTGTTCCTCATCATCTTCGCCGCGGTGGTGTGCTGCTACACCGGCAAGATCCTCATC
GCGTGCCTGTACGAGGAGAACGAAGATGGTGAGGTGGTGCGCGTGAGGGACTCGTATGTGGCCATAGCTA
ACGCGTGCTGCGCTCCTCGATTCCCCACGCTGGGCGGCCGCGTGGTCAATGTGGCCCAGATCATCGAGCT
GGTGATGACGTGTATCTTGTACGTA
